Addgene plasmid #98620: pCR8/GW/TOPO-TBX20a
Purpose: Gateway entry TOPO TA cloning vector for TBX20a
Depositing lab: Richard Harvey. Depositing organization: Victor Chang Cardiac Research Institute. Publication: NKX2-5 mutations causative for congenital heart disease retain functionality and are directed to hundreds of targets. Bouveret R, Waardenberg AJ, Schonrock N, Ramialison M, Doan T, de Jong D, Bondue A, Kaur G, Mohamed S, Fonoudi H, Chen CM, Wouters MA, Bhattacharya S, Plachta N, Dunwoodie SL, Chapman G, Blanpain C, Harvey RP. Elife. 2015 Jul 6;4. doi: 10.7554/eLife.06942. PubMed 26146939.
Backbone
  Vector backbone: pCR8/GW/TOPO
  Backbone manufacturer: Invitrogen
  Backbone size w/o insert (bp): 2817
  Vector type: TOPO TA cloning vector
Growth in bacteria
  Bacterial resistance: Spectinomycin, 50 μg/mL
  Growth temperature: 37°C
  Growth strain: NEB Stable
  Copy number: High Copy
Gene/Insert
  Gene/Insert name: Tbx20a
  Species: M. musculus (mouse)
  Insert size (bp): 1300
  GenBank ID: NP_919239.1
  Entrez Gene: Tbx20 (a.k.a. 9430010M06Rik, AL022859, Tbx12)
  Cloning method: TOPO Cloning
Terms and licenses: Academic/Nonprofit Terms; Industry Terms: Not Available to Industry
Depositor comments: Insert contains Kozak sequence and no stop codon
How to cite: pCR8/GW/TOPO-TBX20a was a gift from Richard Harvey (Addgene plasmid # 98620 ; http://n2t.net/addgene:98620 ; RRID:Addgene_98620)
