[The description below was written by a language model from this plasmid's Addgene catalogue record and pLannotate feature annotations shown in this document.]
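Description:
pCR8/GW/TOPO-TBX20a is a Gateway entry clone built in the commercial pCR8/GW/TOPO backbone, a small TOPO TA cloning vector maintained in E. coli. It replicates from a high-copy ColE1/pUC-type origin and is selected with spectinomycin through the aadA (SmR) aminoglycoside adenylyltransferase gene. The short Pc integron promoter and gentamicin-resistance fragments annotated just upstream of SmR appear to be remnants of the cassette from which the marker was derived, and the small lacI and lacZα fragments are likewise backbone remnants rather than functional genes. rrnB T1 and T2 terminators lie upstream of the cloning region, where they help insulate the insert from read-through transcription originating in the backbone.

The payload is the mouse Tbx20a coding sequence, encoding an isoform of the T-box transcription factor Tbx20, which acts as both activator and repressor during cardiac development. The insert of roughly 1.3 kb was introduced by TOPO cloning and sits between attL1 and attL2, so an LR Clonase reaction can transfer it directionally into any attR-containing destination vector. According to the depositor, the insert carries a Kozak sequence and lacks a stop codon, a design that suits it to destination vectors supplying C-terminal tags or fusion partners. The entry clone has no eukaryotic promoter. The only promoter near the insert is a T7 promoter beyond attL2, oriented back toward the insert on the opposite strand, so it would produce antisense rather than coding transcripts. The plasmid is therefore a shuttle and archival intermediate for building Tbx20a expression constructs, not an expression vector itself.
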