Features (pLannotate 1.2.2; 12 found; start..end, strand, type, name):
     33..132     +  protein_bind   attL1: mutant version of attL; recombination site for the Gateway® LR reaction LR Clonase™
    150..1484    +  CDS            Tbx20: TBX20_MOUSE - Also known as Tbx12. Experimental evidence at transcript level: Swiss-Prot protein existence level 2. Acts as a transcriptional activator and repressor required for cardiac development and may have key roles in the maintenance of functional and structural phenotypes in adult heart. From Mus musculus (Mouse).
   1498..1597    -  protein_bind   attL2: mutant version of attL; recombination site for the Gateway® LR reaction LR Clonase™
   1615..1633    -  promoter       T7 promoter: promoter for bacteriophage T7 RNA polymerase
   1823..1846    +  promoter       Pc promoter (fragment): intI1 (promoter lies within the coding sequence); class 1 integron promoter
   2022..2078    +  CDS            GmR (fragment): gentamycin acetyltransferase; aacC1; confers resistance to gentamycin
   2085..2876    +  CDS            SmR: aminoglycoside adenylyltransferase (Murphy, 1985); aadA; confers resistance to spectinomycin and streptomycin
   2969..3557    +  rep_origin     ori: high-copy-number ColE1/pMB1/pBR322/pUC origin of replication
   3740..3832    +  CDS            lacI (fragment): lac repressor; lacI; The lac repressor binds to the lac operator to inhibit transcription in E. coli. This inhibition can be relieved by adding lactose or isopropyl-β-D-thiogalactopyranoside (IPTG).
   3887..3914    -  terminator     rrnB T2 terminator: transcription terminator T2 from the E. coli rrnB gene
   4046..4089    +  terminator     rrnB T1 terminator: Escherichia coli rrnB; transcription terminator T1 from the E. coli rrnB gene
   4136..17      -  CDS            lacZα (fragment) (across the origin): LacZα fragment of β-galactosidase; lacZ fragment
>Addgene plasmid #98620 | pCR8/GW/TOPO-TBX20a | addgene full sequence | sequence record 182583 | Addgene NGS Result
GTAAAACGACGGCCAGTCTTAAGCTCGGGCCCCAAATAATGATTTTATTTTGACTGATAGTGACCTGTTC
GTTGCAACAAATTGATGAGCAATGCTTTTTTATAATGCCAACTTTGTACAAAAAAGCAGGCTCCGAATTC
GCCCTTACCATGGAGTTCACGGCGTCGCCCAAGCCCCAGCTCTCCTCTCGAGCCAATGCCTTCTCCATCG
CCGCGCTTATGTCCAGCGGCGGCCCCAAGGAGAAGGAGGCAGCAGAGAACACCATCAAACCCCTGGAACA
ATTTGTGGAGAAATCATCATGTGCCCAGCCACTGGGTGAGCTGACGAGTCTGGATGCTCACGCGGAGTTT
GGCGGCGGGGGCGGCAGCCCATCCTCATCCTCTCTGTGCACAGAGCCACTGATACCCACCACCCCCATCA
TCCCCAGCGAAGAGATGGCTAAAATCGCCTGCAGCCTGGAAACGAAGGAGCTCTGGGACAAATTCCATGA
ACTGGGCACGGAGATGATAATCACCAAGTCTGGCAGGAGGATGTTCCCCACCATCCGCGTGTCATTTTCT
GGAGTGGATCCTGAGTCCAAGTATATAGTCCTGATGGACATCGTCCCGGTGGACAACAAGAGATACCGCT
ATGCCTACCACCGGTCATCCTGGCTGGTGGCTGGCAAAGCTGATCCCCCGCTGCCAGCCAGGCTCTACGT
GCACCCAGACTCCCCCTTTACTGGCGAGCAGCTCCTCAAACAGATGGTGTCTTTTGAAAAGGTGAAGCTC
ACCAACAATGAACTGGATCAACACGGCCATATAATTTTGAATTCAATGCATAAGTACCAGCCACGGGTGC
ACATCATAAAGAAGAAAGACCACACGGCCTCCTTGCTCAATCTGAAGTCAGAAGAATTCAGGACGTTCAT
CTTTCCAGAGACAGTTTTCACAGCAGTCACAGCCTACCAGAACCAACTGATAACCAAGCTGAAAATAGAC
AGCAATCCGTTTGCCAAAGGATTCCGGGACTCCTCCAGGCTCACTGACATTGAGAGGGAGAGTGTGGAGA
GCCTGATCCAGAAGCATTCCTATGCCCGGTCACCCATCCGCACCTATGGGGAAGAGGATGTTCTGGGGGA
GGAGAGTCAAACAACTCAGAGTCGAGGATCAGCCTTTACAACATCTGACAATTTGTCTCTCAGTTCCTGG
GTATCGTCATCTTCCAGTTTTCCTGGATTTCAGCATCCACAGCCCCTGACTGCTCTTGGTACCAGTACAG
CATCCATAGCGACACCGATTCCTCACCCTATACAGGGTTCTCTGCCACCATATAGCCGCCTGGGAATGCC
TCTGACCCCATCTGCAATAGCCAGCTCCATGCAGGGAAGTGGTCCCACGTTCCCTTCATTCCACATGCCT
AGATACCATCACTACTTCCAGCAGGGGCCCTACGCTGCCATCCAAGGACTTCGCCACTCCTCCGCTGTGA
TGACACCATTTGTAAAGGGCGAATTCGACCCAGCTTTCTTGTACAAAGTTGGCATTATAAAAAATAATTG
CTCATCAATTTGTTGCAACGAACAGGTCACTATCAGTCAAAATAAAATCATTATTTGCCATCCAGCTGAT
ATCCCCTATAGTGAGTCGTATTACATGGTCATAGCTGTTTCCTGGCAGCTCTGGCCCGTGTCTCAAAATC
TCTGATGTTACATTGCACAAGATAAAAATATATCATCATGCCTCCTCTAGACCAGCCAGGACAGAAATGC
CTCGACTTCGCTGCTACCCAAGGTTGCCGGGTGACGCACACCGTGGAAACGGATGAAGGCACGAACCCAG
TGGACATAAGCCTGTTCGGTTCGTAAGCTGTAATGCAAGTAGCGTATGCGCTCACGCAACTGGTCCAGAA
CCTTGACCGAACGCAGCGGTGGTAACGGCGCAGTGGCGGTTTTCATGGCTTGTTATGACTGTTTTTTTGG
GGTACAGTCTATGCCTCGGGCATCCAAGCAGCAAGCGCGTTACGCCGTGGGTCGATGTTTGATGTTATGG
AGCAGCAACGATGTTACGCAGCAGGGCAGTCGCCCTAAAACAAAGTTAAACATTATGAGGGAAGCGGTGA
TCGCCGAAGTATCGACTCAACTATCAGAGGTAGTTGGCGTCATCGAGCGCCATCTCGAACCGACGTTGCT
GGCCGTACATTTGTACGGCTCCGCAGTGGATGGCGGCCTGAAGCCACACAGTGATATTGATTTGCTGGTT
ACGGTGACCGTAAGGCTTGATGAAACAACGCGGCGAGCTTTGATCAACGACCTTTTGGAAACTTCGGCTT
CCCCTGGAGAGAGCGAGATTCTCCGCGCTGTAGAAGTCACCATTGTTGTGCACGACGACATCATTCCGTG
GCGTTATCCAGCTAAGCGCGAACTGCAATTTGGAGAATGGCAGCGCAATGACATTCTTGCAGGTATCTTC
GAGCCAGCCACGATCGACATTGATCTGGCTATCTTGCTGACAAAAGCAAGAGAACATAGCGTTGCCTTGG
TAGGTCCAGCGGCGGAGGAACTCTTTGATCCGGTTCCTGAACAGGATCTATTTGAGGCGCTAAATGAAAC
CTTAACGCTATGGAACTCGCCGCCCGACTGGGCTGGCGATGAGCGAAATGTAGTGCTTACGTTGTCCCGC
ATTTGGTACAGCGCAGTAACCGGCAAAATCGCGCCGAAGGATGTCGCTGCCGACTGGGCAATGGAGCGCC
TGCCGGCCCAGTATCAGCCCGTCATACTTGAAGCTAGACAGGCTTATCTTGGACAAGAAGAAGATCGCTT
GGCCTCGCGCGCAGATCAGTTGGAAGAATTTGTCCACTACGTGAAAGGCGAGATCACCAAGGTAGTCGGC
AAATAACCCTCGAGCCACCCATGACCAAAATCCCTTAACGTGAGTTACGCGTCGTTCCACTGAGCGTCAG
ACCCCGTAGAAAAGATCAAAGGATCTTCTTGAGATCCTTTTTTTCTGCGCGTAATCTGCTGCTTGCAAAC
AAAAAAACCACCGCTACCAGCGGTGGTTTGTTTGCCGGATCAAGAGCTACCAACTCTTTTTCCGAAGGTA
ACTGGCTTCAGCAGAGCGCAGATACCAAATACTGTTCTTCTAGTGTAGCCGTAGTTAGGCCACCACTTCA
AGAACTCTGTAGCACCGCCTACATACCTCGCTCTGCTAATCCTGTTACCAGTGGCTGCTGCCAGTGGCGA
TAAGTCGTGTCTTACCGGGTTGGACTCAAGACGATAGTTACCGGATAAGGCGCAGCGGTCGGGCTGAACG
GGGGGTTCGTGCACACAGCCCAGCTTGGAGCGAACGACCTACACCGAACTGAGATACCTACAGCGTGAGC
TATGAGAAAGCGCCACGCTTCCCGAAGGGAGAAAGGCGGACAGGTATCCGGTAAGCGGCAGGGTCGGAAC
AGGAGAGCGCACGAGGGAGCTTCCAGGGGGAAACGCCTGGTATCTTTATAGTCCTGTCGGGTTTCGCCAC
CTCTGACTTGAGCGTCGATTTTTGTGATGCTCGTCAGGGGGGCGGAGCCTATGGAAAAACGCCAGCAACG
CGGCCTTTTTACGGTTCCTGGCCTTTTGCTGGCCTTTTGCTCACATGTTCTTTCCTGCGTTATCCCCTGA
TTCTGTGGATAACCGTATTACCGCCTTTGAGTGAGCTGATACCGCTCGCCGCAGCCGAACGACCGAGCGC
AGCGAGTCAGTGAGCGAGGAAGCGGAAGAGCGCCCAATACGCAAACCGCCTCTCCCCGCGCGTTGGCCGA
TTCATTAATGCAGCTGGCACGACAGGTTTCCCGACTGGAAAGCGGGCAGTGAGCGCAACGCAATTAATAC
GCGTACCGCTAGCCAGGAAGAGTTTGTAGAAACGCAAAAAGGCCATCCGTCAGGATGGCCTTCTGCTTAG
TTTGATGCCTGGCAGTTTATGGCGGGCGTCCTGCCCGCCACCCTCCGGGCCGTTGCTTCACAACGTTCAA
ATCCGCTCCCGGCGGATTTGTCCTACTCAGGAGAGCGTTCACCGACAAACAACAGATAAAACGAAAGGCC
CAGTCTTCCGACTGAGCCTTTCGTTTTATTTGATGCCTGGCAGTTCCCTACTCTCGCGTTAACGCTAGCA
TGGATGTTTTCCCAGTCACGACGTT
